>Addgene plasmid #58055 | tdTurboRFP-CytERM-N-17 | depositor partial sequence | sequence record 89191 | insert sequence
CCATTCTAGTGACGTCAGATCCGCTAGCGCTACCGGACTCAGATCTGGTACCCCTTGCAGCTTCCAGTTG
TCAGGAAGAGAAGGCTCCCATGGATCCTGTGGTGGTGCTGGGGCTCTGTCTCTCCTGTTTGCTTCTCCTT
TCACTCTGGAAACAGAGCTATGGGGGAGGGAAGCTTCGAATTCTGCAGTCGACGGTACCGCGGGCCCGGG
ATCCACCGGTCGCCACCATGAGCGAGCTGATCAAGGAGAACATGCACATGAAGCTGTACATGGAGGGCAC
CGTGAACAACCACCACTTCAAGTGCACATCCGAGGGCGAAGGCAAGCCCTACGAGGGCACCCAGACCATG
AAGATCAAGGTGGTCGAGGGCGGCCCTCTCCCCTTCGCCTTCGACATCCTGGCTACCAGCTTCATGTACG
GCAGCAAAGCCTTCATCAACCACACCCAGGGCATCCCCGACTTCTTTAAGCAGTCCTTCCCTGAGGGCTT
CACATGGGAGAGAATCACCACATACGAAGACGGGGGCGTGCTGACCGCTACCCAGGACACCAGCTTCCAG
AACGGCTGCATCATCTACAACGTCAAGATCAACGGGGTGAACTTCCCATCCAACGGCCCTGTGATGCAGA
AGAAAACACGCGGCTGGGAGGCCAACACCGAGATGCTGTACCCCGCTGACGGCGGCCTGAGAGGCCACAG
CCAGATGGCCCTGAAGCTCGTGGGCGGGGGCTACCTGCACTGCTCCTTCAAGACCACATACAGATCCAAG
AAACCCGCTAAGAACCTCAAGATGCCCGGCTTCCACTTCGTGGACCACAGACTGGAAAGAATCAAGGAGG
CCGACAAAGAGACCTACGTCGAGCAGCACGAGATGGCTGTGGCCAAGTACTGCGACCTCCCTAGCAAACT
GGGGCACAGAGGGCATGGCACCGGCAGCACCGGCAGCGGCAGCTCCGGTACCGCCTCCTCCGAGGACAAC
AACATGGCCATGAGCGAGCTGATCAAGGAGAACATGCACATGAAGCTGTACATGGAGGGCACCGTGAACA
ACCACCACTTCAAGTGCACATCCGAGGGCGAAGGCAAGCCCTACGAGGGCACCCAGACCATGAAGATCAA
GGTGGTCGAGGGCGGCCCTCTCCCCTTCGCCTTCGACATCCTGGCTACCAGCTTCATGTACGGCAGCAAA
GCCTTCATCAACCACACCCAGGGCATCCCCGACTTCTTTAAGCAGTCCTTCCCTGAGGGCTTCACATGGG
AGAGAATCACCACATACGAAGACGGGGGCGTGCTGACCGCTACCCAGGACACCAGCTTCCAGAACGGCTG
CATCATCTACAACGTCAAGATCAACGGGGTGAACTTCCCATCCAACGGCCCTGTGATGCAGAAGAAAACA
CGCGGCTGGGAGGCCAACACCGAGATGCTGTACCCCGCTGACGGCGGCCTGAGAGGCCACAGCCAGATGG
CCCTGAAGCTCGTGGGCGGGGGCTACCTGCACTGCTCCTTCAAGACCACATACAGATCCAAGAAACCCGC
TAAGAACCTCAAGATGCCCGGCTTCCACTTCGTGGACCACAGACTGGAAAGAATCAAGGAGGCCGACAAA
GAGACCTACGTCGAGCAGCACGAGATGGCTGTGGCCAAGTACTGCGACCTCCCTAGCAAACTGGGGCACA
GAGATGAATCCGGACTCAGATCTTGAGCGGCCGCGACTCTAGATCATAATCAGCCATACCACATTGTAGA
AA
