[The description below was written by a language model from this plasmid's Addgene catalogue record.]
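Description:
tdTurboRFP-CytERM-N-17 is a mammalian expression plasmid built on the tdTurboRFP-N1 backbone (about 4.75 kb without the insert), an N1-style fusion vector in which a gene of interest is cloned upstream of the fluorescent protein. It is maintained in E. coli as a high-copy plasmid under kanamycin selection, and it carries a neomycin resistance marker that allows G418 selection of transfected mammalian cells. The record does not include a feature table, so the origin of replication and polyadenylation elements are not explicitly listed, although the use of an SV40 polyA reverse sequencing primer implies an SV40 polyadenylation signal downstream of the fusion cassette.

The insert is CytERM, a sequence derived from cytochrome P450 that directs the protein to the endoplasmic reticulum. It is expressed from the CMV promoter, a strong constitutive promoter in most mammalian cell lines, and is fused at its C terminus to tdTurboRFP, a tandem-dimer form of the red fluorescent protein TurboRFP; joining two copies in one chain lets a naturally dimeric fluorophore behave as a single unit in fusions. The "17" in the name probably denotes the length of the linker between the targeting sequence and the fluorescent protein, but the record does not state this. The species of origin of the insert and the cloning method are also not specified. The reported spectral properties are excitation at 553 nm and emission at 576 nm. The construct is intended as a localization marker, labelling the endoplasmic reticulum with orange-red fluorescence for imaging in transfected mammalian cells, for example alongside green or cyan probes in multicolour experiments.
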