Addgene plasmid #58055: tdTurboRFP-CytERM-N-17
Purpose: Localization: Endoplasmic Reticulum, Excitation: 553, Emission: 576
Depositing lab: Michael Davidson. Depositing organization: Florida State University, Tallahassee.
Backbone
  Vector backbone: tdTurboRFP-N1
  Backbone size w/o insert (bp): 4750
  Vector type: Mammalian Expression
  Selectable markers: Neomycin (select with G418)
Growth in bacteria
  Bacterial resistance: Kanamycin, 50 μg/mL
  Growth temperature: 37°C
  Growth strain: DH5alpha
  Copy number: High Copy
Gene/Insert
  Gene/Insert name: CytERM (alt names: Cytochrome p450; NM_001171120.1)
  Promoter: CMV
  Tag / fusion protein: tdTurboRFP (C terminal on backbone)
  Cloning method: Unknown
  Sequencing primers: 5′ CMV-F; 3′ SV40pA-R
Terms and licenses: Academic/Nonprofit Terms; Industry Terms
Depositor comments: Cytochrome p450 . Excitation = 553; Emission = 576
How to cite: tdTurboRFP-CytERM-N-17 was a gift from Michael Davidson (Addgene plasmid # 58055 ; http://n2t.net/addgene:58055 ; RRID:Addgene_58055)
